Addgene plasmid #129311: pRS-QUE7mu
Purpose: Low concentration ATP measurement
Depositing lab: Hiroyuki Noji. Depositing organization: The University of Tokyo. Publication: Diversity in ATP concentrations in a single bacterial cell population revealed by quantitative single-cell imaging. Yaginuma H, Kawai S, Tabata KV, Tomiyama K, Kakizuka A, Komatsuzaki T, Noji H, Imamura H. Sci Rep. 2014 Oct 6;4:6522. doi: 10.1038/srep06522. PubMed 25283467.
Backbone
  Vector backbone: pRSET B
  Vector type: Bacterial Expression
Growth in bacteria
  Bacterial resistance: Ampicillin, 100 μg/mL
  Growth temperature: 37°C
  Growth strain: DH5alpha
  Copy number: High Copy
Gene/Insert
  Gene/Insert name: QUEEN-7mu
  Species: Synthetic
  Cloning method: Restriction Enzyme; 5′ cloning site Unknown (unknown if destroyed)
Terms and licenses: Academic/Nonprofit Terms; Industry Terms: Not Available to Industry
Depositor comments: Depositor Adm #1028
How to cite: pRS-QUE7mu was a gift from Hiroyuki Noji (Addgene plasmid # 129311 ; http://n2t.net/addgene:129311 ; RRID:Addgene_129311)
