[The description below was written by a language model from this plasmid's Addgene catalogue record and pLannotate feature annotations shown in this document.]
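Description:
pRS-QUE7mu is a 4.0 kb bacterial expression plasmid built on the pRSET B backbone that encodes QUEEN-7mu, a synthetic, genetically encoded fluorescent ATP indicator intended for measuring low ATP concentrations. It is maintained in E. coli at high copy through a ColE1/pUC-type origin and selected with ampicillin via the β-lactamase gene under its own promoter. An f1 phage origin is also present, which in principle allows production of single-stranded DNA. Short lacZα and lacI matches in the annotation are backbone remnants rather than functional genes.

Expression is driven by a T7 promoter followed by the phage T7 gene 10 ribosome binding site and ends at a T7 terminator, so transcription requires a host that supplies T7 RNA polymerase. The open reading frame begins with the standard pRSET N-terminal leader: a histidine tag (annotated as a capTEV fragment), the T7 gene 10 leader peptide, and the Xpress epitope with its enterokinase cleavage site. These elements support affinity purification, detection and tag removal. The sensor itself is annotated as a large N-terminal portion of the ATP synthase ε subunit (atpC) from a thermophilic Bacillus/Geobacillus species, then a GFP-family domain matched to cEGFP, then a short C-terminal ε-subunit fragment. This layout places the fluorescent protein inside the ATP-binding ε subunit, so that ATP-induced conformational change in ε can alter the fluorescence. The record does not state the specific mutations or the affinity that distinguish this variant. Consistent with the associated work on single-cell imaging of bacterial ATP levels, the plasmid is suited to producing the sensor in E. coli for purification and for quantitative ATP measurements.
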