Features (pLannotate 1.2.2; 16 found; start..end, strand, type, name):
      1..19      +  promoter       T7 promoter: promoter for bacteriophage T7 RNA polymerase
     51..73      +  RBS            RBS: efficient ribosome binding site from bacteriophage T7 gene 10 (Olins and Rangwala, 1989)
     93..113     +  CDS            capTEV™ (fragment): composite tag for in vivo biotinylation, TEV protease cleavage, and 6xHis tagging
    114..146     +  CDS            T7 tag (gene 10 leader): leader peptide from bacteriophage T7 gene 10 promotes efficient translation in E. coli
    150..173     +  CDS            Xpress™ tag: Xpress™ epitope tag, including an enterokinase recognition and cleavage site
    180..500     +  CDS            atpC (fragment): ATPE_GEOKA - Experimental evidence at protein level: Swiss-Prot protein existence level 1. Produces ATP from ADP in the presence of a proton gradient across the membrane. From Geobacillus kaustophilus (strain HTA426).
    519..1241    +  CDS            cEGFP: cEGFP is a basic (constitutively fluorescent) green fluorescent protein published in 2008, derived from Aequorea victoria.
   1248..1319    +  CDS            atpC (fragment): ATPE_BACP3 - Experimental evidence at protein level: Swiss-Prot protein existence level 1. Produces ATP from ADP in the presence of a proton gradient across the membrane. From Bacillus sp. (strain PS3).
   1340..1389    +  CDS            SET1 (fragment): solubility-enhancement tag derived from T7 phage gene 10B
   1397..1444    +  terminator     T7 terminator: transcription terminator for bacteriophage T7 RNA polymerase
   1470..1536    +  CDS            lacZα (fragment): LacZα fragment of β-galactosidase; lacZ fragment
   1541..1969    +  rep_origin     f1 ori (sequence partly withheld): f1 bacteriophage origin of replication; arrow indicates direction of (+) strand synthesis
   2022..2126    +  promoter       AmpR promoter: bla
   2127..2987    +  CDS            AmpR: β-lactamase; bla; confers resistance to ampicillin, carbenicillin, and related antibiotics
   3158..3746    +  rep_origin     ori: high-copy-number ColE1/pMB1/pBR322/pUC origin of replication
   3929..3982    +  CDS            lacI (fragment): lac repressor; lacI; The lac repressor binds to the lac operator to inhibit transcription in E. coli. This inhibition can be relieved by adding lactose or isopropyl-β-D-thiogalactopyranoside (IPTG).
>Addgene plasmid #129311 | pRS-QUE7mu | addgene full sequence | sequence record 261009 | Addgene NGS Result
TAATACGACTCACTATAGGGAGACCACAACGGTTTCCCTCTAGAAATAATTTTGTTTAACTTTAAGAAGG
AGATATACATATGCGGGGTTCTCATCATCATCATCATCATGGTATGGCTAGCATGACTGGTGGACAGCAA
ATGGGTCGGGATCTGTACGACGATGACGATAAGGATCCGATGAAAACGATCCACGTGAGCGTCACTACTC
CTGATGGCCCGGTGTACGAAGACGATGTTGAAATGGTCAGCGTCAAAGCGAAAAGCGGCGAGCTCGGCAT
TTTGCCGGGGCACATTCCGCTTAAGGCCCCGCTCGAGATCAGCGCGGCCCGGCTGAAAAAAGGCGGCAAA
ACGCAATACATTGCCGTCAGCGGCGGCAATTTGGAAGTCCGCCCGGACAAAGTGACGATTAACGCTCAAG
CTGCTGAACGGGCGGAGGACATTGACGTCCTCCGCGCCAAAGCGGCGAAAGAGCGGGCGGAGCGCCGCCT
GCAAAGCCAGACCCGTTACAACAGCCACAACGTCTATATCATGGCCGACAAGCAGAAGAACGGCATCAAG
GTGAACTTCAAGATCCGCCACAACATCGAGGACGGCAGCGTGCAGCTCGCCGACCACTACCAGCAGAACA
CCCCCATCGGCGACGGCCCCGTGCTGCTGCCCGACAACCACTACCTGAGCACCCAGTCCAAGCTGAGCAA
AGACCCCAACGAGAAGCGCGATCACATGGTCCTGCTGGAGTTCGTGACCGCCGCCGGGATCACTCTCGGC
ATGGACGAGCTGTACAAGGGTGGCACCGGAGGGAGCATGGTGAGCAAGGGCGAGGAGCTGTTCACCGGGG
TGGTGCCCATCCTGGTCGAGCTGGACGGCGACGTAAACGGCCACAAGTTCAGCGTGTCCGGCGAGGGCGA
GGGCGATGCCACCTACGGCAAGCTGACCCTGAAGTTCATCTGCACCACCGGCAAGCTGCCCGTGCCCTGG
CCCACCCTCGTGACCACCCTGACCTACGGCGTGCAGTGCTTCAGCCGCTACCCCGACCACATGAAGCAGC
ACGACTTCTTCAAGTCCGCCATGCCCGAAGGCTACGTCCAGGAGCGCACCATCTTCTTCAAGGACGACGG
CAACTACAAGACCCGCGCCGAGGTGAAGTTCGAGGGCGACACCCTGGTGAACCGCATCGAGCTGAAGGGC
ATCGACTTCAAGGAGGACGGCAACATCCTGGGGCACAAGCTGGAGTACAACCTGGGTGACATCGACTTCA
AACGGGCCGAACTGGCGTTAAAACGCGCCATGAACCGTTTGAGCGTTGCGGAAATGAAGTGAATTCGAAG
CTTGATCCGGCTGCTAACAAAGCCCGAAAGGAAGCTGAGTTGGCTGCTGCCACCGCTGAGCAATAACTAG
CATAACCCCTTGGGGCCTCTAAACGGGTCTTGAGGGGTTTTTTGCTGAAAGGAGGAACTATATCCGGATC
TGGCGTAATAGCGAAGAGGCCCGCACCGATCGCCCTTCCCAACAGTTGCGCAGCCTGAATGGCGAATGGG
[124 nt withheld, positions 1541-1664]
C
[91 nt withheld, positions 1666-1756]
A
[49 nt withheld, positions 1758-1806]
CCTTTGACGTTGGAGTCCACGTTCTTT
[37 nt withheld, positions 1834-1870]
ACCCTATCTCGGTCTATTCTTTTGATTTATAAGGGATTTTGCCGATTTCGGCCTATTGGTTAAAAAATGA
GCTGATTTAACAAAAATTTAACGCGAATTTTAACAAAATATTAACGCTTACAATTTAGGTGGCACTTTTC
GGGGAAATGTGCGCGGAACCCCTATTTGTTTATTTTTCTAAATACATTCAAATATGTATCCGCTCATGAG
ACAATAACCCTGATAAATGCTTCAATAATATTGAAAAAGGAAGAGTATGAGTATTCAACATTTCCGTGTC
GCCCTTATTCCCTTTTTTGCGGCATTTTGCCTTCCTGTTTTTGCTCACCCAGAAACGCTGGTGAAAGTAA
AAGATGCTGAAGATCAGTTGGGTGCACGAGTGGGTTACATCGAACTGGATCTCAACAGCGGTAAGATCCT
TGAGAGTTTTCGCCCCGAAGAACGTTTTCCAATGATGAGCACTTTTAAAGTTCTGCTATGTGGCGCGGTA
TTATCCCGTATTGACGCCGGGCAAGAGCAACTCGGTCGCCGCATACACTATTCTCAGAATGACTTGGTTG
AGTACTCACCAGTCACAGAAAAGCATCTTACGGATGGCATGACAGTAAGAGAATTATGCAGTGCTGCCAT
AACCATGAGTGATAACACTGCGGCCAACTTACTTCTGACAACGATCGGAGGACCGAAGGAGCTAACCGCT
TTTTTGCACAACATGGGGGATCATGTAACTCGCCTTGATCGTTGGGAACCGGAGCTGAATGAAGCCATAC
CAAACGACGAGCGTGACACCACGATGCCTGTAGCAATGGCAACAACGTTGCGCAAACTATTAACTGGCGA
ACTACTTACTCTAGCTTCCCGGCAACAATTAATAGACTGGATGGAGGCGGATAAAGTTGCAGGACCACTT
CTGCGCTCGGCCCTTCCGGCTGGCTGGTTTATTGCTGATAAATCTGGAGCCGGTGAGCGTGGGTCTCGCG
GTATCATTGCAGCACTGGGGCCAGATGGTAAGCCCTCCCGTATCGTAGTTATCTACACGACGGGGAGTCA
GGCAACTATGGATGAACGAAATAGACAGATCGCTGAGATAGGTGCCTCACTGATTAAGCATTGGTAACTG
TCAGACCAAGTTTACTCATATATACTTTAGATTGATTTAAAACTTCATTTTTAATTTAAAAGGATCTAGG
TGAAGATCCTTTTTGATAATCTCATGACCAAAATCCCTTAACGTGAGTTTTCGTTCCACTGAGCGTCAGA
CCCCGTAGAAAAGATCAAAGGATCTTCTTGAGATCCTTTTTTTCTGCGCGTAATCTGCTGCTTGCAAACA
AAAAAACCACCGCTACCAGCGGTGGTTTGTTTGCCGGATCAAGAGCTACCAACTCTTTTTCCGAAGGTAA
CTGGCTTCAGCAGAGCGCAGATACCAAATACTGTTCTTCTAGTGTAGCCGTAGTTAGGCCACCACTTCAA
GAACTCTGTAGCACCGCCTACATACCTCGCTCTGCTAATCCTGTTACCAGTGGCTGCTGCCAGTGGCGAT
AAGTCGTGTCTTACCGGGTTGGACTCAAGACGATAGTTACCGGATAAGGCGCAGCGGTCGGGCTGAACGG
GGGGTTCGTGCACACAGCCCAGCTTGGAGCGAACGACCTACACCGAACTGAGATACCTACAGCGTGAGCT
ATGAGAAAGCGCCACGCTTCCCGAAGGGAGAAAGGCGGACAGGTATCCGGTAAGCGGCAGGGTCGGAACA
GGAGAGCGCACGAGGGAGCTTCCAGGGGGAAACGCCTGGTATCTTTATAGTCCTGTCGGGTTTCGCCACC
TCTGACTTGAGCGTCGATTTTTGTGATGCTCGTCAGGGGGGCGGAGCCTATGGAAAAACGCCAGCAACGC
GGCCTTTTTACGGTTCCTGGCCTTTTGCTGGCCTTTTGCTCACATGTTCTTTCCTGCGTTATCCCCTGAT
TCTGTGGATAACCGTATTACCGCCTTTGAGTGAGCTGATACCGCTCGCCGCAGCCGAACGACCGAGCGCA
GCGAGTCAGTGAGCGAGGAAGCGGAAGAGCGCCCAATACGCAAACCGCCTCTCCCCGCGCGTTGGCCGAT
TCATTAATGCAGGATCTCGATCCCGCGAAAT
